LOCUS       Exported 8635 bp ds-DNA circular SYN 12-MAY-2021
DEFINITION  Expresses machinery necessary for selenocysteine incorporation at
            UAG codons.
ACCESSION   .
VERSION     .
KEYWORDS    pSecUAG-Evol2
SOURCE      synthetic DNA construct
  ORGANISM  synthetic DNA construct
REFERENCE   1 (bases 1 to 8635)
  AUTHORS   Mukai T, Sevostyanova A, Suzuki T, Fu X, Soll D
  TITLE     A Facile Method for Producing Selenocysteine-Containing Proteins.
  JOURNAL   Angew Chem Int Ed Engl. 2018 Jun 11;57(24):7215-7219. doi:
            10.1002/anie.201713215. Epub 2018 May 9.
  PUBMED    29631320
REFERENCE   2 (bases 1 to 8635)
  AUTHORS   .
  TITLE     Direct Submission
  JOURNAL   Exported May 12, 2021 from SnapGene Server 1.1.58
            http://www.snapgene.com
FEATURES             Location/Qualifiers
     source          1..8635
                     /organism="synthetic DNA construct"
                     /mol_type="other DNA"
     primer_bind     59..78
                     /label=pBAD Forward
                     /note="For vectors with E. coli araBAD promoter, forward
                     primer"
     primer_bind     complement(316..333)
                     /label=pBAD Reverse
                     /note="For vectors with E. coli araBAD promoter, reverse
                     primer"
     terminator      486..572
                     /gene="Escherichia coli rrnB"
                     /label=rrnB T1 terminator
                     /note="transcription terminator T1 from the E. coli rrnB
                     gene"
     promoter        complement(3998..4045)
                     /label=EM7 promoter
                     /note="synthetic bacterial promoter "
     CDS             complement(5300..6115)
                     /codon_start=1
                     /gene="aph(3')-Ia"
                     /product="aminoglycoside phosphotransferase"
                     /label=KanR
                     /note="confers resistance to kanamycin in bacteria or G418
                     (Geneticin(R)) in eukaryotes"
                     /translation="MSHIQRETSCSRPRLNSNMDADLYGYKWARDNVGQSGATIYRLYG
                     KPDAPELFLKHGKGSVANDVTDEMVRLNWLTEFMPLPTIKHFIRTPDDAWLLTTAIPGK
                     TAFQVLEEYPDSGENIVDALAVFLRRLHSIPVCNCPFNSDRVFRLAQAQSRMNNGLVDA
                     SDFDDERNGWPVEQVWKEMHKLLPFSPDSVVTHGDFSLDNLIFDEGKLIGCIDVGRVGI
                     ADRYQDLAILWNCLGEFSPSLQKRLFQKYGIDNPDMNKLQFHLMLDEFF"
     primer_bind     6023..6042
                     /label=Kan-R
                     /note="Kanamycin resistance gene, reverse primer"
     promoter        complement(6116..6207)
                     /gene="bla"
                     /label=AmpR promoter
     primer_bind     complement(6473..6492)
                     /label=pBR322ori-F
                     /note="pBR322 origin, forward primer"
     misc_feature    7178..7318
                     /label=bom
                     /note="basis of mobility region from pBR322"
     primer_bind     complement(7244..7263)
                     /label=pRS-marker
                     /note="pRS vectors, use to sequence yeast selectable
                     marker"
     primer_bind     7404..7426
                     /label=pGEX 3'
                     /note="pGEX vectors, reverse primer"
     CDS             complement(7582..8460)
                     /codon_start=1
                     /gene="araC"
                     /product="L-arabinose regulatory protein"
                     /label=araC
                     /translation="MAEAQNDPLLPGYSFNAHLVAGLTPIEANGYLDFFIDRPLGMKGY
                     ILNLTIRGQGVVKNQGREFVCRPGDILLFPPGEIHHYGRHPEAREWYHQWVYFRPRAYW
                     HEWLNWPSIFANTGFFRPDEAHQPHFSDLFGQIINAGQGEGRYSELLAINLLEQLLLRR
                     MEAINESLHPPMDNRVREACQYISDHLADSNFDIASVAQHVCLSPSRLSHLFRQQLGIS
                     VLSWREDQRISQAKLLLSTTRMPIATVGRNVGFDDQLYFSRVFKKCTGASPSEFRAGCE
                     EKVNDVAVKLS"
     promoter        8487..136
                     /gene="araBAD"
                     /label=araBAD promoter
                     /note="promoter of the L-arabinose operon of E. coli; the
                     araC regulatory gene is transcribed in the opposite
                     direction (Guzman et al., 1995)"
ORIGIN
        1 gtctataatc acggcagaaa agtccacatt gattatttgc acggcgtcac actttgctat
       61 gccatagcat ttttatccat aagattagcg gatcctacct gacgcttttt atcgcaactc
      121 tctactgttt ctccataccc gtttgaattc ggacgggggt tccgtctggt ggcggtcgcg
      181 ggctctaaac ccgtcaggac gctgtgcagg cgttaggttc gattcctccc ccgtccgcca
      241 ggatctagag tcgacctgca gatccttagc gaaagctaag gatttttttt aggaattaac
      301 catggatccg agcagcctga tacagattaa atcagaacgc agaagcggtc tgataaaaca
      361 gaatttgcct ggcggcagta gcgcggtggt cccacctgac cccatgccga actcagaagt
      421 gaaacgccgt agcgccgatg gtagtgtggg gtctccccat gcgagagtag ggaactgcca
      481 ggcatcaaat aaaacgaaag gctcagtcga aagactgggc ctttcgtttt atctgttgtt
      541 tgtcggtgaa cgctctcctg agtaggacaa atccgccggg agcggatttg aacgttgcga
      601 agcaacggcc cggagggtgg cgggcaggac gcccgccata aactgccagg catcaaatta
      661 agcagaaggc catcctgacg gatggccgcg gccgcctcta aacgggtctt gaggggtttt
      721 ttgctgaaac ctcaggcatt tgagaagcac acggtcacac tgcttccggt agtcaataaa
      781 ccggtaaacc agcaatagac ataagcggct atttaacgac cctgccctga accgacgaca
      841 agctgacgac cgggtctccg caagtggcac ttttcgggga aatgtgcgcg gaacccctat
      901 ttgtttattt ttctaaatac attcaaatat gtatccgctc atgaattaga tatgctttga
      961 aacaaagttt acaaggctct tcttatccat atagcctgtg tgcctgtcca cctcttttcc
     1021 gtcttttaaa acgatgaggg taggtattga cataaactta aattttactg ccaattcacg
     1081 tgcattatcc acgttagact gtgctatcac agccttgtcg ccgagttccg cctcggcagc
     1141 ctgcagctca ggactgagct gtacgcatcc cggctaccac ggtgcccaaa agtcaattaa
     1201 aacgggcttg gcggtcttaa cggtttcatc aaaattagca tttgtaatat ccaatactgc
     1261 cataatcatg gtctgtttcc tgtgtgatca ttggataacc tcgataaact ggtttccggt
     1321 ataggctttc agctggccta tgggggagag ggtcagcccc gcttgtgtcg cgatagcaag
     1381 gagctcggct tcactttctt taccgacggc aaccagcaag ccgccgctgg tctgcggatc
     1441 gcacatgatg ttgcgggtgc gttcatccat ggcaccgagc ttggcgccat aggaatcgaa
     1501 gttgcgcagg gtaccgcccg gtacgcagcc ctcggacagg tagtaatcta cttcgtcgag
     1561 cagtggcagc gccttgaaat cgagggtggc acacacccct gagccttcgc acatctcaag
     1621 caggtgtccc gccaggccaa acccggtcac atccgtcatg gcgtgcacgc cgggcagttc
     1681 ggcaaagcgc tggccaatct tgttgagggt gcacatggcg ttgggggcca gctgctcatg
     1741 ctctggcttc aatttgccct tcttctgggc cgtggtgagg atgccgatac cgaggggctt
     1801 ggtcaggtag aggatgtcac ccgcctgggc cgtgtcgttc tgcttgatgg cattgagcgg
     1861 cactataccg gtcacagcaa gaccgaagat gggctcgggg gcatcgatac tgtggccgcc
     1921 agccaaggat atgcccgctt catggcacac ctggcggccg ccatctatca cctgctgggc
     1981 cacttccggg gctagggtgt tgatgggcca gccaaggatg gcaatggcaa cgatgggctt
     2041 gccgcccatg gcgtagatgt cgctgatggc gttggtggcc gcgatgcggc caaaggtaaa
     2101 gggatcatcg acgatgggca tgaagaagtc ggtggtggaa acaatgccct gaccgttgcc
     2161 gatatcgacc acggccgcgt catccttgct gctgttgcca accaccaggg tcgggtcgtc
     2221 aaagcccggg atctggctct tgagaatggt gtcgagcacc ttgggagaaa ttttgcagcc
     2281 gcagccagcc ccgtggctgt attgggtcag acgaatggaa gacacgatta ccccttgttt
     2341 ggctgtttct caagatgaaa cagcgtatat caggcaaaag gagatgaccc tgagcgggcc
     2401 attggacagg gcattatgcc acaaggactc tgcgggttcg aatcacaata gcctgtcgaa
     2461 aatgccgcca gcggaactgg cggctgtggg atcagggctc ctcggtcgca gtggtcggag
     2521 tgggcagtag caactccttg agttgggcga taagcagtgc aatctcggtc ggcagcaggg
     2581 tcgccatatt gagcagcacc ttctgctggc gcacggtggc gatgaccggc accggcagtt
     2641 tccgcagggc atcgagcagc tgctgggccg gacgcgggtc ggtgcattcg agcgcaggcg
     2701 cagggtagaa ctcgtccggc agggtgccac cacccaccac cagctgggcg gggaccggca
     2761 caaagcagcc gggcagggcg gccatcagct gatcggcgcg ggcctgcatg gcggcagggt
     2821 tgctcaaggt gcgctgggcg atgccctcgc cgatggggga cttgttgagc ttgtggatga
     2881 gcaggcgttc cagcagggag tagacgatgc ggctcgggcg gaaggtgcgc atcatggggt
     2941 gtttttccag ccgcttgatg aggtcgctgc ggccgctgat gatgcccgat tgcgggccac
     3001 ccagcagctt gtcgccggag tagcagacca gatccgcccc cgccttgatg tactgacgca
     3061 ccgaggtttc gtccggtgca aactcctcgg tggtcaagcc cgagccctga tccaccgcca
     3121 gcaccacgtg ctcgggcagg gcgcgggcca cctcgccaat atcgggggat tcggtaaagc
     3181 cgcgaatggc gaaattggat ctgtgtacca tcagcaccag cgcggtctga tctgtgatgg
     3241 catcgaggta atctttggcg gtagtgatat tggtggtgcc cacctccacc agtttggcgc
     3301 cggagagcgc cagaatgtcg ggaatgcgaa agccgccacc aatctggatc tgttcgcccc
     3361 gcgagacgat cacctcgcgc cccttggcta tctcctgcag cagcaagaag agcgaagcgg
     3421 cgttgttgtt gaccaccagc gaatcctcgg cctgggtgag cacacggagc aggggggcga
     3481 tcagcccctt gcgcccgccg cgcttgccgg tggcgagatc cagttccaga ttgttgtagc
     3541 cagtgttgag gtcgcgcacc tcgtcccaca gctcgcgact tagcggcgag cgccccagat
     3601 tggtgtgcac cagggtgccg gtggcgttga tcacccgggt ctgacgttgg cgcagctgct
     3661 gctggcaacg cttggcaatc agtgcctcga tttgctcggg ggcaacccca tgctggcgaa
     3721 atgcctcgct ctggcgcaat tcgctcagga catcgcgcac cgccgaggtc acaaaagggc
     3781 ggctcagcgc ctcgataaaa ccggtgagaa agggttgctg cagcagctgt tccacttgcg
     3841 gtagacggcg cgcttgttgc tggctgggct gtggcagtga atctggcagt gaatctggca
     3901 gtgaatcgtc ggcagtggga catgattcgg gctgactgtg agagtgggcg atggctggcg
     3961 cgtgagacga gttcgtcacg gtttagttcc tcaccttgtc gtattatact atgccgatat
     4021 actatgccga tgattaattg tcaacacgtg attatcccag caaacggtga atacgttgca
     4081 ggccggtcac cagacgatcc acttcttcat gggtgttata catggccagc gacgcccgac
     4141 acatcgcagg gacgttgtaa taggccatca atggcattgc ggcgtgatgt ccggtacgca
     4201 cagcaatgcc gtaattatcg agaaaactgc caacatcata ggcgtggtgt ttaccgagat
     4261 taaaagcaat aacgccaagc ctgttttgtg ggccatagag agtgagatcc ggtacagatt
     4321 ccagctgtga tagcgcataa tgcatcagat tctgttcata ctcggctatg ttattaagcc
     4381 ccagcgccga aacatactcc agcgccgcgc caagaccaat gatgcccccg gtattgggtg
     4441 taccggcttc aaaccgccat ggtgctttgg tccaggtagt gccttcactc aggctgacgg
     4501 tggcgatcat agaaccgccc ccttcccacg gcggcatctc ctgcaacaag gcttctttca
     4561 cataaagaat gccaattccg gtggggccat acagtttatg cccggagaac acgtaaaagt
     4621 cgcaatccag cgcctgaaca tccaccggat gatgcatcac cgcctgagcg ccatccacca
     4681 gcacttttgc gccatgctgg tgcgcaagcg tgatcatttc cgccagtgga ttttctgtgc
     4741 caagcacgtt ggagacatga gtaattgcca gcaggcgagt tttctcatca aacagcgtag
     4801 gcagcgtctc cagttgcaac gtaccatcgg gattgagcgg gatcacacgc agctctgcgc
     4861 caacgcgtgc gcaaagcatc tgccagggaa caatgttagc gtggtgctcc atctgactga
     4921 tgatgatgtt atcgcccgcc cgcacgttgc tgttgcccca gctattggcg accagattga
     4981 tcccttccgt cgtgccgcgg acgaacacca gctcttccgc cgaacgggca ttaataaaca
     5041 gcgatgcccg cttgcgcacg ttctccattt tctcggtcgc ctgggcgctt aaggtatgaa
     5101 taccacgatg caccgccgcg tagccatgac gataaaactc ggcctcggcg tcaatcacct
     5161 ggctcggttt ctgcgcactg gcggcgctgt cgagataagc cagcggcaaa ccgtttacct
     5221 cacgcgaaag caccggaaag tcggcccgca ctttgtcgac ggaaaaaatc atcttgcacc
     5281 tcctggcagt tattaattct tagaaaaact catcgagcat caaatgaaac tgcaatttat
     5341 tcatatcagg attatcaata ccatattttt gaaaaagccg tttctgtaat gaaggagaaa
     5401 actcaccgag gcagttccat aggatggcaa gatcctggta tcggtctgcg attccgactc
     5461 gtccaacatc aatacaacct attaatttcc cctcgtcaaa aataaggtta tcaagtgaga
     5521 aatcaccatg agtgacgact gaatccggtg agaatggcaa aagtttatgc atttctttcc
     5581 agacttgttc aacaggccag ccattacgct cgtcatcaaa atcactcgca tcaaccaaac
     5641 cgttattcat tcgtgattgc gcctgagcga gacgaaatac gcggtcgctg ttaaaaggac
     5701 aattacaaac aggaatcgaa tgcaaccggc gcaggaacac tgccagcgca tcaacaatat
     5761 tttcacctga atcaggatat tcttctaata cctggaatgc tgttttcccg gggatcgcag
     5821 tggtgagtaa ccatgcatca tcaggagtac ggataaaatg cttgatggtc ggaagaggca
     5881 taaattccgt cagccagttt agtctgacca tctcatctgt aacatcattg gcaacgctac
     5941 ctttgccatg tttcagaaac aactctggcg catcgggctt cccatacaat cgatagattg
     6001 tcgcacctga ttgcccgaca ttatcgcgag cccatttata cccatataaa tcagcatcca
     6061 tgttggaatt taatcgcggc ctagagcaag acgtttcccg ttgaatatgg ctcatactct
     6121 tcctttttca atattattga agcatttatc agggttattg tctcatgagc ggatacatat
     6181 ttgaatgtat ttagaaaaat aaacaaatag gcatgcagcg ctcttccgct tcctcgctca
     6241 ctgactcgct acgctcggtc gttcgactgc ggcgagcggt gtcagctcac tcaaaagcgg
     6301 taatacggtt atccacagaa tcaggggata aagccggaaa gaacatgtga gcaaaaagca
     6361 aagcaccgga agaagccaac gccgcaggcg tttttccata ggctccgccc ccctgacgag
     6421 catcacaaaa atcgacgctc aagccagagg tggcgaaacc cgacaggact ataaagatac
     6481 caggcgtttc cccctggaag ctccctcgtg cgctctcctg ttccgaccct gccgcttacc
     6541 ggatacctgt ccgcctttct cccttcggga agcgtggcgc tttctcatag ctcacgctgt
     6601 tggtatctca gttcggtgta ggtcgttcgc tccaagctgg gctgtgtgca cgaacccccc
     6661 gttcagcccg accgctgcgc cttatccggt aactatcgtc ttgagtccaa cccggtaaga
     6721 cacgacttat cgccactggc agcagccatt ggtaactgat ttagaggact ttgtcttgaa
     6781 gttatgcacc tgttaaggct aaactgaaag aacagatttt ggtgagtgcg gtcctccaac
     6841 ccacttacct tggttcaaag agttggtagc tcagcgaacc ttgagaaaac caccgttggt
     6901 agcggtggtt tttctttatt tatgagatga tgaatcaatc ggtctatcaa gtcaacgaac
     6961 agctattccg ggccggccgg agcctatgga aaaacgccag caacgcggcc tttttacggt
     7021 tcctggcctt ttgctggcct tttgctcaca tgttctttcc tgcgttatcc cctgattctg
     7081 tggataaccg tattaccgcc tttgagtgag ctgataccgc tcgccgcagc cgaacgaccg
     7141 agcgcagcga gtcagtgagc gaggaagcgg aagagcgcct gatgcggtat tttctcctta
     7201 cgcatctgtg cggtatttca caccgcatat ggtgcactct cagtacaatc tgctctgatg
     7261 ccgcatagtt aagccagtat acactccgct atcgctacgt gactgggtca tggctgcgcc
     7321 ccgacacccg ccaacacccg ctgacgcgcc ctgacgggct tgtctgctcc cggcatccgc
     7381 ttacagacaa gctgtgaccg tctccgggag ctgcatgtgt cagaggtttt caccgtcatc
     7441 accgaaacgc gcgaggcagc agatcaattc gcgcgcgaag gcgaagcggc atgcataatg
     7501 tgcctgtcaa atggacgaag cagggattct gcaaacccta tgctactccg tcaagccgtc
     7561 aattgtctga ttcgttacca attatgacaa cttgacggct acatcattca ctttttcttc
     7621 acaaccggca cggaactcgc tcgggctggc cccggtgcat tttttaaata cccgcgagaa
     7681 atagagttga tcgtcaaaac caacattgcg accgacggtg gcgataggca tccgggtggt
     7741 gctcaaaagc agcttcgcct ggctgatacg ttggtcctcg cgccagctta agacgctaat
     7801 ccctaactgc tggcggaaaa gatgtgacag acgcgacggc gacaagcaaa catgctgtgc
     7861 gacgctggcg atatcaaaat tgctgtctgc caggtgatcg ctgatgtact gacaagcctc
     7921 gcgtacccga ttatccatcg gtggatggag cgactcgtta atcgcttcca tgcgccgcag
     7981 taacaattgc tcaagcagat ttatcgccag cagctccgaa tagcgccctt ccccttgccc
     8041 ggcgttaatg atttgcccaa acaggtcgct gaaatgcggc tggtgcgctt catccgggcg
     8101 aaagaacccc gtattggcaa atattgacgg ccagttaagc cattcatgcc agtaggcgcg
     8161 cggacgaaag taaacccact ggtgatacca ttcgcgagcc tccggatgac gaccgtagtg
     8221 atgaatctct cctggcggga acagcaaaat atcacccggt cggcaaacaa attctcgtcc
     8281 ctgatttttc accaccccct gaccgcgaat ggtgagattg agaatataac ctttcattcc
     8341 cagcggtcgg tcgataaaaa aatcgagata accgttggcc tcaatcggcg ttaaacccgc
     8401 caccagatgg gcattaaacg agtatcccgg cagcagggga tcattttgcg cttcagccat
     8461 acttttcata ctcccgccat tcagagaaga aaccaattgt ccatattgca tcagacattg
     8521 ccgtcactgc gtcttttact ggctcttctc gctaaccaaa ccggtaaccc cgcttattaa
     8581 aagcattctg taacaaagcg ggaccaaagc catgacaaaa acgcgtaaca aaagt
//
