>Addgene plasmid #163148 | pSecUAG-Evol2 | addgene full sequence | sequence record 331409 | Addgene NGS Result
ATGGAGAAACAGTAGAGAGTTGCGATAAAAAGCGTCAGGTAGGATCCGCTAATCTTATGGATAAAAATGC
TATGGCATAGCAAAGTGTGACGCCGTGCAAATAATCAATGTGGACTTTTCTGCCGTGATTATAGACACTT
TTGTTACGCGTTTTTGTCATGGCTTTGGTCCCGCTTTGTTACAGAATGCTTTTAATAAGCGGGGTTACCG
GTTTGGTTAGCGAGAAGAGCCAGTAAAAGACGCAGTGACGGCAATGTCTGATGCAATATGGACAATTGGT
TTCTTCTCTGAATGGCGGGAGTATGAAAAGTATGGCTGAAGCGCAAAATGATCCCCTGCTGCCGGGATAC
TCGTTTAATGCCCATCTGGTGGCGGGTTTAACGCCGATTGAGGCCAACGGTTATCTCGATTTTTTTATCG
ACCGACCGCTGGGAATGAAAGGTTATATTCTCAATCTCACCATTCGCGGTCAGGGGGTGGTGAAAAATCA
GGGACGAGAATTTGTTTGCCGACCGGGTGATATTTTGCTGTTCCCGCCAGGAGAGATTCATCACTACGGT
CGTCATCCGGAGGCTCGCGAATGGTATCACCAGTGGGTTTACTTTCGTCCGCGCGCCTACTGGCATGAAT
GGCTTAACTGGCCGTCAATATTTGCCAATACGGGGTTCTTTCGCCCGGATGAAGCGCACCAGCCGCATTT
CAGCGACCTGTTTGGGCAAATCATTAACGCCGGGCAAGGGGAAGGGCGCTATTCGGAGCTGCTGGCGATA
AATCTGCTTGAGCAATTGTTACTGCGGCGCATGGAAGCGATTAACGAGTCGCTCCATCCACCGATGGATA
ATCGGGTACGCGAGGCTTGTCAGTACATCAGCGATCACCTGGCAGACAGCAATTTTGATATCGCCAGCGT
CGCACAGCATGTTTGCTTGTCGCCGTCGCGTCTGTCACATCTTTTCCGCCAGCAGTTAGGGATTAGCGTC
TTAAGCTGGCGCGAGGACCAACGTATCAGCCAGGCGAAGCTGCTTTTGAGCACCACCCGGATGCCTATCG
CCACCGTCGGTCGCAATGTTGGTTTTGACGATCAACTCTATTTCTCGCGGGTATTTAAAAAATGCACCGG
GGCCAGCCCGAGCGAGTTCCGTGCCGGTTGTGAAGAAAAAGTGAATGATGTAGCCGTCAAGTTGTCATAA
TTGGTAACGAATCAGACAATTGACGGCTTGACGGAGTAGCATAGGGTTTGCAGAATCCCTGCTTCGTCCA
TTTGACAGGCACATTATGCATGCCGCTTCGCCTTCGCGCGCGAATTGATCTGCTGCCTCGCGCGTTTCGG
TGATGACGGTGAAAACCTCTGACACATGCAGCTCCCGGAGACGGTCACAGCTTGTCTGTAAGCGGATGCC
GGGAGCAGACAAGCCCGTCAGGGCGCGTCAGCGGGTGTTGGCGGGTGTCGGGGCGCAGCCATGACCCAGT
CACGTAGCGATAGCGGAGTGTATACTGGCTTAACTATGCGGCATCAGAGCAGATTGTACTGAGAGTGCAC
CATATGCGGTGTGAAATACCGCACAGATGCGTAAGGAGAAAATACCGCATCAGGCGCTCTTCCGCTTCCT
CGCTCACTGACTCGCTGCGCTCGGTCGTTCGGCTGCGGCGAGCGGTATCAGCTCACTCAAAGGCGGTAAT
ACGGTTATCCACAGAATCAGGGGATAACGCAGGAAAGAACATGTGAGCAAAAGGCCAGCAAAAGGCCAGG
AACCGTAAAAAGGCCGCGTTGCTGGCGTTTTTCCATAGGCTCCGGCCGGCCGAAATCGGCCGGCCCGGAA
TAGCTGTTCGTTGACTTGATAGACCGATTGATTCATCATCTCATAAATAAAGAAAAACCACCGCTACCAA
CGGTGGTTTTCTCAAGGTTCGCTGAGCTACCAACTCTTTGAACCAAGGTAAGTGGGTTGGAGGACCGCAC
TCACCAAAATCTGTTCTTTCAGTTTAGCCTTAACAGGTGCATAACTTCAAGACAAAGTCCTCTAAATCAG
TTACCAATGGCTGCTGCCAGTGGCGATAAGTCGTGTCTTACCGGGTTGGACTCAAGACGATAGTTACCGG
ATAAGGCGCAGCGGTCGGGCTGAACGGGGGGTTCGTGCACACAGCCCAGCTTGGAGCGAACGACCTACAC
CGAACTGAGATACCAACAGCGTGAGCTATGAGAAAGCGCCACGCTTCCCGAAGGGAGAAAGGCGGACAGG
TATCCGGTAAGCGGCAGGGTCGGAACAGGAGAGCGCACGAGGGAGCTTCCAGGGGGAAACGCCTGGTATC
TTTATAGTCCTGTCGGGTTTCGCCACCTCTGGCTTGAGCGTCGATTTTTGTGATGCTCGTCAGGGGGGCG
GAGCCTATGGAAAAACGCCTGCGGCGTTGGCTTCTTCCGGTGCTTTGCTTTTTGCTCACATGTTCTTTCC
GGCTTTATCCCCTGATTCTGTGGATAACCGTATTACCGCTTTTGAGTGAGCTGACACCGCTCGCCGCAGT
CGAACGACCGAGCGTAGCGAGTCAGTGAGCGAGGAAGCGGAAGAGCGCTGCATGCCTATTTGTTTATTTT
TCTAAATACATTCAAATATGTATCCGCTCATGAGACAATAACCCTGATAAATGCTTCAATAATATTGAAA
AAGGAAGAGTATGAGCCATATTCAACGGGAAACGTCTTGCTCTAGGCCGCGATTAAATTCCAACATGGAT
GCTGATTTATATGGGTATAAATGGGCTCGCGATAATGTCGGGCAATCAGGTGCGACAATCTATCGATTGT
ATGGGAAGCCCGATGCGCCAGAGTTGTTTCTGAAACATGGCAAAGGTAGCGTTGCCAATGATGTTACAGA
TGAGATGGTCAGACTAAACTGGCTGACGGAATTTATGCCTCTTCCGACCATCAAGCATTTTATCCGTACT
CCTGATGATGCATGGTTACTCACCACTGCGATCCCCGGGAAAACAGCATTCCAGGTATTAGAAGAATATC
CTGATTCAGGTGAAAATATTGTTGATGCGCTGGCAGTGTTCCTGCGCCGGTTGCATTCGATTCCTGTTTG
TAATTGTCCTTTTAACAGCGACCGCGTATTTCGTCTCGCTCAGGCGCAATCACGAATGAATAACGGTTTG
GTTGATGCGAGTGATTTTGATGACGAGCGTAATGGCTGGCCTGTTGAACAAGTCTGGAAAGAAATGCATA
AACTTTTGCCATTCTCACCGGATTCAGTCGTCACTCATGGTGATTTCTCACTTGATAACCTTATTTTTGA
CGAGGGGAAATTAATAGGTTGTATTGATGTTGGACGAGTCGGAATCGCAGACCGATACCAGGATCTTGCC
ATCCTATGGAACTGCCTCGGTGAGTTTTCTCCTTCATTACAGAAACGGCTTTTTCAAAAATATGGTATTG
ATAATCCTGATATGAATAAATTGCAGTTTCATTTGATGCTCGATGAGTTTTTCTAAGAATTAATAACTGC
CAGGAGGTGCAAGATGATTTTTTCCGTCGACAAAGTGCGGGCCGACTTTCCGGTGCTTTCGCGTGAGGTA
AACGGTTTGCCGCTGGCTTATCTCGACAGCGCCGCCAGTGCGCAGAAACCGAGCCAGGTGATTGACGCCG
AGGCCGAGTTTTATCGTCATGGCTACGCGGCGGTGCATCGTGGTATTCATACCTTAAGCGCCCAGGCGAC
CGAGAAAATGGAGAACGTGCGCAAGCGGGCATCGCTGTTTATTAATGCCCGTTCGGCGGAAGAGCTGGTG
TTCGTCCGCGGCACGACGGAAGGGATCAATCTGGTCGCCAATAGCTGGGGCAACAGCAACGTGCGGGCGG
GCGATAACATCATCATCAGTCAGATGGAGCACCACGCTAACATTGTTCCCTGGCAGATGCTTTGCGCACG
CGTTGGCGCAGAGCTGCGTGTGATCCCGCTCAATCCCGATGGTACGTTGCAACTGGAGACGCTGCCTACG
CTGTTTGATGAGAAAACTCGCCTGCTGGCAATTACTCATGTCTCCAACGTGCTTGGCACAGAAAATCCAC
TGGCGGAAATGATCACGCTTGCGCACCAGCATGGCGCAAAAGTGCTGGTGGATGGCGCTCAGGCGGTGAT
GCATCATCCGGTGGATGTTCAGGCGCTGGATTGCGACTTTTACGTGTTCTCCGGGCATAAACTGTATGGC
CCCACCGGAATTGGCATTCTTTATGTGAAAGAAGCCTTGTTGCAGGAGATGCCGCCGTGGGAAGGGGGCG
GTTCTATGATCGCCACCGTCAGCCTGAGTGAAGGCACTACCTGGACCAAAGCACCATGGCGGTTTGAAGC
CGGTACACCCAATACCGGGGGCATCATTGGTCTTGGCGCGGCGCTGGAGTATGTTTCGGCGCTGGGGCTT
AATAACATAGCCGAGTATGAACAGAATCTGATGCATTATGCGCTATCACAGCTGGAATCTGTACCGGATC
TCACTCTCTATGGCCCACAAAACAGGCTTGGCGTTATTGCTTTTAATCTCGGTAAACACCACGCCTATGA
TGTTGGCAGTTTTCTCGATAATTACGGCATTGCTGTGCGTACCGGACATCACGCCGCAATGCCATTGATG
GCCTATTACAACGTCCCTGCGATGTGTCGGGCGTCGCTGGCCATGTATAACACCCATGAAGAAGTGGATC
GTCTGGTGACCGGCCTGCAACGTATTCACCGTTTGCTGGGATAATCACGTGTTGACAATTAATCATCGGC
ATAGTATATCGGCATAGTATAATACGACAAGGTGAGGAACTAAACCGTGACGAACTCGTCTCACGCGCCA
GCCATCGCCAGTTCTGCTAGTCAGCCCGAATCATGTCCCACTGCCGACGATTCACTGCCAGATTCACTGC
CAGATTCACTGCCACAGCCCAGCCAGCAACAAGCGCGCCGTCTACCGCAAGTGGAACAGCTGCTGCAGCA
ACCCTTTCTCACCGGTTTTATCGAGGCGCTGAGCCGCCCTTTTGTGACCTCGGCGGTGCGCGATGTCCTG
AGCGAATTGCGCCAGAGCGAGGCATTTCGCCAGCATGGGGTTGCCCCCGAGCAAATCGAGGCACTGATTG
CCAAGCGTTGCCAGCAGCAGCTGCGCCAACGTCAGACCCGGGTGATCAACGCCACCGGCACCCTGGTGCA
CACCAATCTGGGGCGCTCGCCGCTAAGTCGCGAGCTGTGGGACGAGGTGCGCGACCTCAACACTGGCTAC
AACAATCTGGAACTGGATCTCGCCACCGGCAAGCGCGGCGGGCGCAAGGGGCTGATCGCCCCCCTGCTCC
GTGTGCTCACCCAGGCCGAGGATTCGCTGGTGGTCAACAACAACGCCGCTTCGCTCTTCTTGCTGCTGCA
GGAGATAGCCAAGGGGCGCGAGGTGATCGTCTCGCGGGGCGAACAGATCCAGATTGGTGGCGGCTTTCGC
ATTCCCGACATTCTGGCGCTCTCCGGCGCCAAACTGGTGGAGGTGGGCACCACCAATATCACTACCGCCA
AAGATTACCTCGATGCCATCACAGATCAGACCGCGCTGGTGCTGATGGTACACAGATCCAATTTCGCCAT
TCGCGGCTTTACCGAATCCCCCGATATTGGCGAGGTGGCCCGCGCCCTGCCCGAGCACGTGGTGCTGGCG
GTGGATCAGGGCTCGGGCTTGACCACCGAGGAGTTTGCACCGGACGAAACCTCGGTGCGTCAGTACATCA
AGGCGGGGGCGGATCTGGTCTGCTACTCCGGCGACAAGCTGCTGGGTGGCCCGCAATCGGGCATCATCAG
CGGCCGCAGCGACCTCATCAAGCGGCTGGAAAAACACCCCATGATGCGCACCTTCCGCCCGAGCCGCATC
GTCTACTCCCTGCTGGAACGCCTGCTCATCCACAAGCTCAACAAGTCCCCCATCGGCGAGGGCATCGCCC
AGCGCACCTTGAGCAACCCTGCCGCCATGCAGGCCCGCGCCGATCAGCTGATGGCCGCCCTGCCCGGCTG
CTTTGTGCCGGTCCCCGCCCAGCTGGTGGTGGGTGGTGGCACCCTGCCGGACGAGTTCTACCCTGCGCCT
GCGCTCGAATGCACCGACCCGCGTCCGGCCCAGCAGCTGCTCGATGCCCTGCGGAAACTGCCGGTGCCGG
TCATCGCCACCGTGCGCCAGCAGAAGGTGCTGCTCAATATGGCGACCCTGCTGCCGACCGAGATTGCACT
GCTTATCGCCCAACTCAAGGAGTTGCTACTGCCCACTCCGACCACTGCGACCGAGGAGCCCTGATCCCAC
AGCCGCCAGTTCCGCTGGCGGCATTTTCGACAGGCTATTGTGATTCGAACCCGCAGAGTCCTTGTGGCAT
AATGCCCTGTCCAATGGCCCGCTCAGGGTCATCTCCTTTTGCCTGATATACGCTGTTTCATCTTGAGAAA
CAGCCAAACAAGGGGTAATCGTGTCTTCCATTCGTCTGACCCAATACAGCCACGGGGCTGGCTGCGGCTG
CAAAATTTCTCCCAAGGTGCTCGACACCATTCTCAAGAGCCAGATCCCGGGCTTTGACGACCCGACCCTG
GTGGTTGGCAACAGCAGCAAGGATGACGCGGCCGTGGTCGATATCGGCAACGGTCAGGGCATTGTTTCCA
CCACCGACTTCTTCATGCCCATCGTCGATGATCCCTTTACCTTTGGCCGCATCGCGGCCACCAACGCCAT
CAGCGACATCTACGCCATGGGCGGCAAGCCCATCGTTGCCATTGCCATCCTTGGCTGGCCCATCAACACC
CTAGCCCCGGAAGTGGCCCAGCAGGTGATAGATGGCGGCCGCCAGGTGTGCCATGAAGCGGGCATATCCT
TGGCTGGCGGCCACAGTATCGATGCCCCCGAGCCCATCTTCGGTCTTGCTGTGACCGGTATAGTGCCGCT
CAATGCCATCAAGCAGAACGACACGGCCCAGGCGGGTGACATCCTCTACCTGACCAAGCCCCTCGGTATC
GGCATCCTCACCACGGCCCAGAAGAAGGGCAAATTGAAGCCAGAGCATGAGCAGCTGGCCCCCAACGCCA
TGTGCACCCTCAACAAGATTGGCCAGCGCTTTGCCGAACTGCCCGGCGTGCACGCCATGACGGATGTGAC
CGGGTTTGGCCTGGCGGGACACCTGCTTGAGATGTGCGAAGGCTCAGGGGTGTGTGCCACCCTCGATTTC
AAGGCGCTGCCACTGCTCGACGAAGTAGATTACTACCTGTCCGAGGGCTGCGTACCGGGCGGTACCCTGC
GCAACTTCGATTCCTATGGCGCCAAGCTCGGTGCCATGGATGAACGCACCCGCAACATCATGTGCGATCC
GCAGACCAGCGGCGGCTTGCTGGTTGCCGTCGGTAAAGAAAGTGAAGCCGAGCTCCTTGCTATCGCGACA
CAAGCGGGGCTGACCCTCTCCCCCATAGGCCAGCTGAAAGCCTATACCGGAAACCAGTTTATCGAGGTTA
TCCAATGATCACACAGGAAACAGACCATGATTATGGCAGTATTGGATATTACAAATGCTAATTTTGATGA
AACCGTTAAGACCGCCAAGCCCGTTTTAATTGACTTTTGGGCACCGTGGTAGCCGGGATGCGTACAGCTC
AGTCCTGAGCTGCAGGCTGCCGAGGCGGAACTCGGCGACAAGGCTGTGATAGCACAGTCTAACGTGGATA
ATGCACGTGAATTGGCAGTAAAATTTAAGTTTATGTCAATACCTACCCTCATCGTTTTAAAAGACGGAAA
AGAGGTGGACAGGCACACAGGCTATATGGATAAGAAGAGCCTTGTAAACTTTGTTTCAAAGCATATCTAA
TTCATGAGCGGATACATATTTGAATGTATTTAGAAAAATAAACAAATAGGGGTTCCGCGCACATTTCCCC
GAAAAGTGCCACTTGCGGAGACCCGGTCGTCAGCTTGTCGTCGGTTCAGGGCGGGGTCGTTAAATAGCCG
CTTATGTCTATTGCTGGTTTACCGGTTTATTGACTACCGGAAGCAGTGTGACCGTGTGCTTCTCAAATGC
CTGAGGTTTCAGCAAAAAACCCCTCAAGACCCGTTTAGAGGCGGCCGCGGCCATCCGTCAGGATGGCCTT
CTGCTTAATTTGATGCCTGGCAGTTTATGGCGGGCGTCCTGCCCGCCACCCTCCGGGCCGTTGCTTCGCA
ACGTTCAAATCCGCTCCCGGCGGATTTGTCCTACTCAGGAGAGCGTTCACCGACAAACAACAGATAAAAC
GAAAGGCCCAGTCTTTCGACTGAGCCTTTCGTTTTATTTGATGCCTGGCAGTTCCCTACTCTCGCATGGG
GAGACCCCACACTACCATCGGCGCTACGGCGTTTCACTTCTGAGTTCGGCATGGGGTCAGGTGGGACCAC
CGCGCTACTGCCGCCAGGCAAATTCTGTTTTATCAGACCGCTTCTGCGTTCTGATTTAATCTGTATCAGG
CTGCTCGGATCCATGGTTAATTCCTAAAAAAAATCCTTAGCTTTCGCTAAGGATCTGCAGGTCGACTCTA
GATCCTGGCGGACGGGGGAGGAATCGAACCTAACGCCTGCACAGCGTCCTGACGGGTTTAGAGCCCGCGA
CCGCCACCAGACGGAACCCCCGTCCGAATTCAAACGGGT
Features (pLannotate 1.2.2; 19 found; start..end, strand, type, name):
      1..285     -  promoter       araBAD promoter: araBAD; promoter of the L-arabinose operon of E. coli; the araC regulatory gene is transcribed in the opposite direction (Guzman et al., 1995)
    312..1190    +  CDS            araC: L-arabinose regulatory protein; araC
   1312..1352    +  CDS            rop (fragment): Rop protein, which maintains plasmids at low copy number; rop
   1454..1594    +  misc_feature   bom: basis of mobility region from pBR322
   1599..1732    -  rep_origin     RSF ori (fragment): Plasmids containing the RSF 1030 origin of replication can be propagated in E. coli cells that contain additional plasmids with compatible origins.
   1816..2563    +  rep_origin     RSF ori: Plasmids containing the RSF 1030 origin of replication can be propagated in E. coli cells that contain additional plasmids with compatible origins.
   2579..2670    +  promoter       AmpR promoter: bla
   2671..3486    +  CDS            KanR: aminoglycoside phosphotransferase; aph(3')-Ia; confers resistance to kanamycin in bacteria or G418 (Geneticin®) in eukaryotes
   3514..4731    +  CDS            sufS: SUFS_ECOLI - Also known as csdB, ynhB. Experimental evidence at protein level: Swiss-Prot protein existence level 1. Cysteine desulfurases mobilize the sulfur from L-cysteine to yield L-alanine, an essential step in sulfur metabolism for biosynthesis of a variety of sulfur-containing biomolecules. Component of the suf operon, which is activated and required under specific conditions such as oxidative stress and iron limitation. Acts as a potent selenocysteine lyase in vitro, that mobilizes selenium from L- selenocysteine. Selenocysteine lyase activity is however unsure in vivo. From Escherichi
   4741..4788    +  promoter       EM7 promoter: synthetic bacterial promoter&nbsp
   6467..7489    +  CDS            selD: SELD_ECOLI - Also known as fdhB. Experimental evidence at protein level: Swiss-Prot protein existence level 1. Synthesizes selenophosphate from selenide and ATP. From Escherichia coli (strain K12).
   7842..7899    -  promoter       AmpR promoter (fragment): bla
   8063..8092    -  terminator     T7 terminator (fragment): transcription terminator for bacteriophage T7 RNA polymerase
   8099..8122    -  terminator     rrnB T2 terminator (fragment): transcription terminator T2 from the E. coli rrnB gene
   8214..8300    -  terminator     rrnB T1 terminator: Escherichia coli rrnB; transcription terminator T1 from the E. coli rrnB gene
   8302..8417    -  ncRNA          5S rRNA: Accession: RF00001 - 5S ribosomal RNA
   8495..8524    -  terminator     bacterial terminator (fragment): putative bacterial transcription terminator
   8525..8542    -  misc_feature   MCS (fragment): pUC18/19 multiple cloning site
   8549..8634    -  ncRNA          tRNA-Sec (fragment): Accession: RF01852 - Selenocysteine transfer RNA
