[The description below was written by a language model from this plasmid's Addgene catalogue record, the feature table of its GenBank file and pLannotate feature annotations shown in this document.]
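Description:
pSecUAG-Evol2 is a bacterial expression plasmid of about 8.6 kb that supplies E. coli with the machinery needed to insert selenocysteine at UAG (amber) codons. It derives from pBAD-myc-HisA, but the original pBR322 origin and ampicillin marker were replaced with the RSF origin and kanamycin resistance gene from pRSF-Duet1. The plasmid is therefore selected with kanamycin, is listed as high copy, and should coexist with a second plasmid carrying a compatible origin. The feature tables confirm the RSF ori and KanR (driven by a bla-type promoter). They also show residual bom and rop fragments, araC with the divergent araBAD promoter, and rrnB terminator elements.

The payload comprises five inserts assembled by Gibson cloning. A synthetic 90-nt allo-tRNA (UTu2D), detected by annotation as a tRNA-Sec-like element, sits under the arabinose-inducible araBAD promoter and decodes UAG. Aeromonas salmonicida SelD (selenophosphate synthase, GUG start, native promoter) generates the selenium donor. A. salmonicida SelA (selenocysteine synthase, EM7 promoter, GUG start, with P2T, L69F, Q72S and C173V substitutions) converts the tRNA-bound residue to selenocysteine. E. coli SufS carrying C364A is expressed from its native promoter. Treponema denticola thioredoxin Trx1 has Cys32 recoded as a UAG selenocysteine codon, but the record states no promoter for it. The record does not explain the specific roles of the SufS mutant or Trx1. Neither table annotates SelA or Trx1 as features. The sequenced record is 14 nt longer than the depositor's map and is presented in the opposite orientation.

The plasmid is typically used to produce recombinant selenoproteins, with a separately supplied target gene that bears an in-frame UAG at the desired position.
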