Addgene plasmid #163148: pSecUAG-Evol2
Purpose: Expresses machinery necessary for selenocysteine incorporation at UAG codons
Depositing lab: Dieter Söll. Depositing organization: Yale University. Publication: A Facile Method for Producing Selenocysteine-Containing Proteins. Mukai T, Sevostyanova A, Suzuki T, Fu X, Soll D. Angew Chem Int Ed Engl. 2018 Jun 11;57(24):7215-7219. doi: 10.1002/anie.201713215. Epub 2018 May 9. PubMed 29631320.
Backbone
  Vector backbone: pBAD-myc-HisA
  Backbone manufacturer: Invitrogen
  Backbone size w/o insert (bp): 3500
  Total vector size (bp): 8635
  Modifications to backbone: RSF origin and kanamycin resistance were taken from pRSF-Duet1 and used to replace the pBR322 origin and ampicillin resistance of pBAD-myc-HisA
  Vector type: Bacterial Expression
Growth in bacteria
  Bacterial resistance: Kanamycin, 50 μg/mL
  Growth temperature: 37°C
  Growth strain: DH5alpha
  Copy number: High Copy
Gene/Insert 1
  Gene/Insert name: allo-tRNA UTu2D
  Species: Synthetic
  Insert size (bp): 90
  Promoter: araBAD
  Cloning method: Gibson Cloning
  Sequencing primers: 5′ ATGCCATAGCATTTTTATCC
Gene/Insert 2
  Gene/Insert name: thioredoxin (alt name: Trx1)
  Species: Treponema denticola
  Insert size (bp): 324
  Mutation: Cysteine 32 switched to Selenocysteine (UAG)
  GenBank ID: NC_002967
  Cloning method: Gibson Cloning
  Sequencing primers: 5′ GCGGCTATTTAACGACCCTG
Gene/Insert 3
  Gene/Insert name: Selenophosphate synthase (alt name: SelD)
  Species: Aeromonas salmonicida
  Insert size (bp): 1038
  Mutation: starts with GUG instead of AUG
  GenBank ID: NF_002098
  Promoter: native As SelD promoter
  Cloning method: Gibson Cloning
  Sequencing primers: 5′ CTACCACGGTGCCCAAAAGTC; 3′ GCATTTTCGACAGGCTATTG
Gene/Insert 4
  Gene/Insert name: Selenocysteine synthase (alt name: SelA)
  Species: Aeromonas salmonicida
  Insert size (bp): 1488
  Mutation: changed initiator AUG to GUG then the following amino acids P2T, L69F, Q72S, and C173V
  GenBank ID: NF_003308
  Promoter: EM7
  Cloning method: Gibson Cloning
  Sequencing primers: 5′ CAGGGCATTATGCCACAAG; 3′ GAAGTGGATCGTCTGGTGAC
Gene/Insert 5
  Gene/Insert name: Cysteine desulfurase (alt name: SufS)
  Species: Escherichia coli
  Insert size (bp): 1221
  Mutation: Cysteine 364 to Alanine
  GenBank ID: NF_006791
  Promoter: native Ec SufS promoter
  Cloning method: Gibson Cloning
  Sequencing primers: 5′ GATTCGGGCTGACTGTGAGAG; 3′ CTCGGTGAGTTTTCTCCTTC
Terms and licenses: Academic/Nonprofit Terms; Industry Terms: Not Available to Industry
Depositor comments: For additional information and the protocol for using this plasmid, please see: https://doi.org/10.1002/cpz1.54
How to cite: pSecUAG-Evol2 was a gift from Dieter Söll (Addgene plasmid # 163148 ; http://n2t.net/addgene:163148 ; RRID:Addgene_163148)
